>Addgene plasmid #46330 | HA Nprl3 pRK5 | addgene full sequence | sequence record 132858 | Addgene NGS result
AGCGCCCAATACGCAAACCGCCTCTCCCCGCGCGTTGGCCGATTCATTAATGCAGCTGGCACGACAGGTT
TCCCGACTGGAAAGCGGGCAGTGAGCGCAACGCAATTAATGTGAGTTAGCTCACTCATTAGGCACCCCAG
GCTTTACACTTTATGCTTCCGGCTCGTATGTTGTGTGGAATTGTGAGCGGATAACAATTTCACACAGGAA
ACAGCTATGACATGATTACGAATTAATTCGAGCTCGCCCGACATTGATTATTGACTAGTTATTAATAGTA
ATCAATTACGGGGTCATTAGTTCATAGCCCATATATGGAGTTCCGCGTTACATAACTTACGGTAAATGGC
CCGCCTGGCTGACCGCCCAACGACCCCCGCCCATTGACGTCAATAATGACGTATGTTCCCATAGTAACGC
CAATAGGGACTTTCCATTGACGTCAATGGGTGGAGTATTTACGGTAAACTGCCCACTTGGCAGTACATCA
AGTGTATCATATGCCAAGTACGCCCCCTATTGACGTCAATGACGGTAAATGGCCCGCCTGGCATTATGCC
CAGTACATGACCTTATGGGACTTTCCTACTTGGCAGTACATCTACGTATTAGTCATCGCTATTACCATGG
TGATGCGGTTTTGGCAGTACATCAATGGGCGTGGATAGCGGTTTGACTCACGGGGATTTCCAAGTCTCCA
CCCCATTGACGTCAATGGGAGTTTGTTTTGGCACCAAAATCAACGGGACTTTCCAAAATGTCGTAACAAC
TCCGCCCCATTGACGCAAATGGGCGGTAGGCGTGTACGGTGGGAGGTCTATATAAGCAGAGCTCGTTTAG
TGAACCGTCAGATCGCCTGGAGACGCCATCCACGCTGTTTTGACCTCCATAGAAGACACCGGGACCGATC
CAGCCTCCGCGGCCGGGAACGGTGCATTGGAACGCGGATTCCCCGTGCCAAGAGTGACGTAAGTACCGCC
TATAGAGTCTATAGGCCCACCCCCTTGGCTTCGTTAGAACGCGGCTACAATTAATACATAACCTTATGTA
TCATACACATACGATTTAGGTGACACTATAGAATAACATCCACTTTGCCTTTCTCTCCACAGGTGTCCAC
TCCCAGGTCCAACTGCACCTCGGTTCTATCGATTGAATTCCCGAACCGACAGTCGGTCTCTTCACCAAGG
CCATTCGCGCCACC
[1770 nt withheld, positions 1205-2974]
TGAGCGGCCGCTAAGTAAGTAAGGATCCCCAGCTTGGCCGCCATGGCCCAACTTGTTTATTGCAGCTTAT
AATGGTTACAAATAAAGCAATAGCATCACAAATTTCACAAATAAAGCATTTTTTTCACTGCATTCTAGTT
GTGGTTTGTCCAAACTCATCAATGTATCTTATCATGTCTGGATCGGGAATTAATTCGGCGCAGCACCATG
GCCTGAAATAACCTCTGAAAGAGGAACTTGGTTAGGTACCTTCTGAGGCGGAAAGAACCAGCTGTGGAAT
GTGTGTCAGTTAGGGTGTGGAAAGTCCCCAGGCTCCCCAGCAGGCAGAAGTATGCAAAGCATGCATCTCA
ATTAGTCAGCAACCAGGTGTGGAAAGTCCCCAGGCTCCCCAGCAGGCAGAAGTATGCAAAGCATGCATCT
CAATTAGTCAGCAACCATAGTCCCGCCCCTAACTCCGCCCATCCCGCCCCTAACTCCGCCCAGTTCCGCC
CATTCTCCGCCCCATGGCTGACTAATTTTTTTTATTTATGCAGAGGCCGAGGCCGCCTCGGCCTCTGAGC
TATTCCAGAAGTAGTGAGGAGGCTTTTTTGGAGGCCTAGGCTTTTGCAAAAAGCTGTTAACAGCTTGGCA
CTGGCCGTCGTTTTACAACGTCGTGACTGGGAAAACCCTGGCGTTACCCAACTTAATCGCCTTGCAGCAC
ATCCCCCTTTCGCCAGCTGGCGTAATAGCGAAGAGGCCCGCACCGATCGCCCTTCCCAACAGTTGCGCAG
CCTGAATGGCGAATGGCGCCTGATGCGGTATTTTCTCCTTACGCATCTGTGCGGTATTTCACACCGCATA
[142 nt withheld, positions 3815-3956]
C
[141 nt withheld, positions 3958-4098]
CCTTTGACGTTGGAGTCCACGTTCTTT
[37 nt withheld, positions 4126-4162]
ACCCTATCTCGGGCTATTCTTTTGATTTATAAGGGATTTTGCCGATTTCGGCCTATTGGTTAAAAAATGA
GCTGATTTAACAAAAATTTAACGCGAATTTTAACAAAATATTAACGTTTACAATTTTATGGTGCACTCTC
AGTACAATCTGCTCTGATGCCGCATAGTTAAGCCAGCCCCGACACCCGCCAACACCCGCTGACGCGCCCT
GACGGGCTTGTCTGCTCCCGGCATCCGCTTACAGACAAGCTGTGACCGTCTCCGGGAGCTGCATGTGTCA
GAGGTTTTCACCGTCATCACCGAAACGCGCGAGACGAAAGGGCCTCGTGATACGCCTATTTTTATAGGTT
AATGTCATGATAATAATGGTTTCTTAGACGTCAGGTGGCACTTTTCGGGGAAATGTGCGCGGAACCCCTA
TTTGTTTATTTTTCTAAATACATTCAAATATGTATCCGCTCATGAGACAATAACCCTGATAAATGCTTCA
ATAATATTGAAAAAGGAAGAGTATGAGTATTCAACATTTCCGTGTCGCCCTTATTCCCTTTTTTGCGGCA
TTTTGCCTTCCTGTTTTTGCTCACCCAGAAACGCTGGTGAAAGTAAAAGATGCTGAAGATCAGTTGGGTG
CACGAGTGGGTTACATCGAACTGGATCTCAACAGCGGTAAGATCCTTGAGAGTTTTCGCCCCGAAGAACG
TTTTCCAATGATGAGCACTTTTAAAGTTCTGCTATGTGGCGCGGTATTATCCCGTATTGACGCCGGGCAA
GAGCAACTCGGTCGCCGCATACACTATTCTCAGAATGACTTGGTTGAGTACTCACCAGTCACAGAAAAGC
ATCTTACGGATGGCATGACAGTAAGAGAATTATGCAGTGCTGCCATAACCATGAGTGATAACACTGCGGC
CAACTTACTTCTGACAACGATCGGAGGACCGAAGGAGCTAACCGCTTTTTTGCACAACATGGGGGATCAT
GTAACTCGCCTTGATCGTTGGGAACCGGAGCTGAATGAAGCCATACCAAACGACGAGCGTGACACCACGA
TGCCTGTAGCAATGGCAACAACGTTGCGCAAACTATTAACTGGCGAACTACTTACTCTAGCTTCCCGGCA
ACAATTAATAGACTGGATGGAGGCGGATAAAGTTGCAGGACCACTTCTGCGCTCGGCCCTTCCGGCTGGC
TGGTTTATTGCTGATAAATCTGGAGCCGGTGAGCGTGGGTCTCGCGGTATCATTGCAGCACTGGGGCCAG
ATGGTAAGCCCTCCCGTATCGTAGTTATCTACACGACGGGGAGTCAGGCAACTATGGATGAACGAAATAG
ACAGATCGCTGAGATAGGTGCCTCACTGATTAAGCATTGGTAACTGTCAGACCAAGTTTACTCATATATA
CTTTAGATTGATTTAAAACTTCATTTTTAATTTAAAAGGATCTAGGTGAAGATCCTTTTTGATAATCTCA
TGACCAAAATCCCTTAACGTGAGTTTTCGTTCCACTGAGCGTCAGACCCCGTAGAAAAGATCAAAGGATC
TTCTTGAGATCCTTTTTTTCTGCGCGTAATCTGCTGCTTGCAAACAAAAAAACCACCGCTACCAGCGGTG
GTTTGTTTGCCGGATCAAGAGCTACCAACTCTTTTTCCGAAGGTAACTGGCTTCAGCAGAGCGCAGATAC
CAAATACTGTTCTTCTAGTGTAGCCGTAGTTAGGCCACCACTTCAAGAACTCTGTAGCACCGCCTACATA
CCTCGCTCTGCTAATCCTGTTACCAGTGGCTGCTGCCAGTGGCGATAAGTCGTGTCTTACCGGGTTGGAC
TCAAGACGATAGTTACCGGATAAGGCGCAGCGGTCGGGCTGAACGGGGGGTTCGTGCACACAGCCCAGCT
TGGAGCGAACGACCTACACCGAACTGAGATACCTACAGCGTGAGCTATGAGAAAGCGCCACGCTTCCCGA
AGGGAGAAAGGCGGACAGGTATCCGGTAAGCGGCAGGGTCGGAACAGGAGAGCGCACGAGGGAGCTTCCA
GGGGGAAACGCCTGGTATCTTTATAGTCCTGTCGGGTTTCGCCACCTCTGACTTGAGCGTCGATTTTTGT
GATGCTCGTCAGGGGGGCGGAGCCTATGGAAAAACGCCAGCAACGCGGCCTTTTTACGGTTCCTGGCCTT
TTGCTGGCCTTTTGCTCACATGTTCTTTCCTGCGTTATCCCCTGATTCTGTGGATAACCGTATTACCGCC
TTTGAGTGAGCTGATACCGCTCGCCGCAGCCGAACGACCGAGCGCAGCGAGTCAGTGAGCGAGGAAGCGG
AAG
Features (pLannotate 1.2.2; 20 found; start..end, strand, type, name):
      2..94      +  CDS            lacI (fragment): lac repressor; lacI; The lac repressor binds to the lac operator to inhibit transcription in E. coli. This inhibition can be relieved by adding lactose or isopropyl-β-D-thiogalactopyranoside (IPTG).
    107..128     +  protein_bind   CAP binding site: CAP binding activates transcription in the presence of cAMP. E. coli catabolite activator protein
    143..173     +  promoter       lac promoter: promoter for the E. coli lac operon
    181..197     +  protein_bind   lac operator: The lac repressor binds to the lac operator to inhibit transcription in E. coli. This inhibition can be relieved by adding lactose or isopropyl-β-D-thiogalactopyranoside (IPTG). lac repressor encoded by lacI
    250..629     +  enhancer       CMV enhancer: human cytomegalovirus immediate early enhancer
    630..833     +  promoter       CMV promoter: human cytomegalovirus (CMV) immediate early promoter
    969..1012    +  intron         CMV intron (fragment): modified intron A from human cytomegalovirus
   1064..1082    +  promoter       SP6 promoter: promoter for bacteriophage SP6 RNA polymerase
   1086..1123    +  CDS            IgH signal sequence (fragment): signal sequence from the mouse immunoglobulin heavy chain variable region
   1268..2974    +  CDS            NPRL3 (sequence withheld): NPRL3_HUMAN - Also known as C16orf35 From Homo sapiens (Human).
   3024..3158    +  polyA_signal   SV40 poly(A) signal: SV40 polyadenylation signal
   3227..3584    +  promoter       SV40 promoter: SV40 enhancer and early promoter
   3603..3757    +  CDS            lacZα (fragment): LacZα fragment of β-galactosidase; lacZ fragment
   3763..3814    -  misc_feature   bom (fragment): basis of mobility region from pBR322
   3833..4213    +  rep_origin     M13 ori (sequence partly withheld): M13 bacteriophage origin of replication; arrow indicates direction of (+) strand synthesis
   4289..4338    -  misc_feature   bom (fragment): basis of mobility region from pBR322
   4440..4475    -  CDS            rop (fragment): Rop protein, which maintains plasmids at low copy number; rop
   4570..4674    +  promoter       AmpR promoter: bla
   4675..5535    +  CDS            AmpR: β-lactamase; bla; confers resistance to ampicillin, carbenicillin, and related antibiotics
   5706..6294    +  rep_origin     ori: high-copy-number ColE1/pMB1/pBR322/pUC origin of replication
