[The description below was written by a language model from this plasmid's Addgene catalogue record and pLannotate feature annotations shown in this document.]
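Description:
HA Nprl3 pRK5 is a mammalian expression plasmid of about 6.5 kb built on the pRK5 backbone and carrying the human NPRL3 coding sequence (also known as C16orf35) with an N-terminal HA epitope tag supplied by the backbone. The roughly 1.7 kb insert was cloned between SalI and BamHI sites, both of which are retained. In bacteria the plasmid replicates from a high-copy ColE1/pUC-type origin and is selected with ampicillin through the β-lactamase gene and its own promoter. An M13 phage origin is also present and could support single-stranded DNA production. No mammalian selection marker is annotated, which fits transient transfection use.

Expression of the tagged protein is driven by the human cytomegalovirus immediate-early enhancer and promoter, followed by a fragment of CMV intron A, and transcripts are terminated by the SV40 polyadenylation signal downstream of the open reading frame. An SP6 promoter lies between the CMV elements and the insert and serves as the 5′ sequencing primer site; it could also allow in vitro transcription. The HA tag itself is not called out in the feature table, though there is unannotated space just upstream of the NPRL3 CDS where it would be expected. The short hit to an IgH signal sequence in that region is only a fragment. An SV40 enhancer/early promoter region sits downstream of the poly(A) signal, and the remaining lac, lacZα, bom and rop annotations are backbone remnants.

The associated publication concerns a tumor suppressor complex with GAP activity toward the Rag GTPases that signal amino acid sufficiency to mTORC1. This suggests the construct is used to express epitope-tagged NPRL3 in cultured mammalian cells for detection and immunoprecipitation studies in that pathway.
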