Addgene plasmid #46330: HA Nprl3 pRK5
Depositing lab: David Sabatini. Depositing organization: Whitehead Institute for Biomedical Research. Publication: A Tumor suppressor complex with GAP activity for the Rag GTPases that signal amino acid sufficiency to mTORC1. Bar-Peled L, Chantranupong L, Cherniack AD, Chen WW, Ottina KA, Grabiner BC, Spear ED, Carter SL, Meyerson M, Sabatini DM. Science. 2013 May 31;340(6136):1100-6. doi: 10.1126/science.1232044. PubMed 23723238.
Backbone
  Vector backbone: pRK5
  Vector type: Mammalian Expression
Growth in bacteria
  Bacterial resistance: Ampicillin, 100 μg/mL
  Growth temperature: 37°C
  Growth strain: DH5alpha
  Copy number: Unknown
Gene/Insert
  Gene/Insert name: Nprl3
  Species: H. sapiens (human)
  Insert size (bp): 1710
  Entrez Gene: NPRL3 (a.k.a. C16orf35, CGTHBA, FFEVF3, HS-40, MARE, NPR3, RMD11)
  Tag / fusion protein: HA (N terminal on backbone)
  Cloning method: Restriction Enzyme; 5′ cloning site SalI (not destroyed); 3′ cloning site BamHI (not destroyed)
  Sequencing primers: 5′ SP6; 3′ SV40pA-R
Terms and licenses: Academic/Nonprofit Terms; Industry Terms: Not Available to Industry
How to cite: HA Nprl3 pRK5 was a gift from David Sabatini (Addgene plasmid # 46330 ; http://n2t.net/addgene:46330 ; RRID:Addgene_46330)
