>Addgene plasmid #46330 | HA Nprl3 pRK5 | depositor partial sequence | sequence record 65301 | HA Nprl3 pRK5 sequence 1710 bps
[1707 nt withheld, positions 1-1707]
TGA
