>Addgene plasmid #46330 | HA Nprl3 pRK5 | addgene partial sequence | sequence record 66257 | Sp6 5'-ATTTAGGTGACACTATAG-3'
TTTCTCTCCACAGGTGTCCACTCCCAGGTCCAACTGCACCTCGGTTCTATCGATTGAATTCCCGAACCGA
CAGTCGGTCTCTTCACCAAGGCCATTCGCGCCACC
[759 nt withheld, positions 106-864]
